Addgene plasmid #108940: HA-mRIN2
Purpose: Mammalian expression of mRIN2
Depositing lab: Guido Serini. Publication: The R-Ras/RIN2/Rab5 complex controls endothelial cell adhesion and morphogenesis via active integrin endocytosis and Rac signaling. Sandri C, Caccavari F, Valdembri D, Camillo C, Veltel S, Santambrogio M, Lanzetti L, Bussolino F, Ivaska J, Serini G. Cell Res. 2012 Oct;22(10):1479-501. doi: 10.1038/cr.2012.110. Epub 2012 Jul 24. PubMed 22825554.
Backbone
  Vector backbone: phCMV2
  Backbone manufacturer: Genlantis
  Backbone size w/o insert (bp): 4261
  Total vector size (bp): 6838
  Vector type: Mammalian Expression
Growth in bacteria
  Bacterial resistance: Kanamycin, 50 μg/mL
  Growth temperature: 37°C
  Growth strain: DH5alpha
  Copy number: High Copy
Gene/Insert
  Gene/Insert name: Ras and Rab interactor 2 (alt names: Rin2; RASSF4)
  Species: M. musculus (mouse)
  Insert size (bp): 2577
  GenBank ID: 74030
  Entrez Gene: Rin2 (a.k.a. 2010003K16Rik, 4632403N06Rik, AW821980, RASSF4)
  Promoter: CMV
  Tag / fusion protein: HA (N terminal on insert)
  Cloning method: TOPO Cloning
  Sequencing primers: 5′ CMV-F
Terms and licenses: Academic/Nonprofit Terms; Industry Terms: Not Available to Industry
How to cite: HA-mRIN2 was a gift from Guido Serini (Addgene plasmid # 108940 ; http://n2t.net/addgene:108940 ; RRID:Addgene_108940)
