[The description below was written by a language model from this plasmid's Addgene catalogue record and pLannotate feature annotations shown in this document.]
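Description:
HA-mRIN2 is a mammalian expression plasmid built on the phCMV2 backbone (Genlantis) that drives production of mouse Ras and Rab interactor 2 (Rin2, also called RASSF4) carrying an N-terminal HA epitope tag. The catalogue lists a total size of about 6.8 kb, with a roughly 2.6 kb insert introduced by TOPO cloning. The annotated full-sequence record is slightly shorter, at 6,769 nt. Transcription comes from the human cytomegalovirus immediate-early enhancer and promoter, followed by a modified CMV intron A, which generally improves transcript processing and expression. The annotation software labels a 27-nt stretch as a fragment of a 3xHA tag, a length that fits a single HA epitope. This lies just upstream of the Rin2 coding sequence, and an SV40 polyadenylation signal terminates the message. The short "large T antigen" fragment annotated before that signal is most likely just part of the SV40-derived terminator region rather than a functional element.

The plasmid replicates in E. coli at high copy from a ColE1/pUC-type origin and is selected with kanamycin. The Tn5 aminoglycoside phosphotransferase gene (NeoR/KanR) sits downstream of tandem bacterial (bla-type) and SV40 early promoters and ends in an HSV TK polyadenylation signal. The same marker can therefore give kanamycin resistance in bacteria and G418 resistance in transfected mammalian cells. An f1 origin is also present, allowing single-stranded DNA production. The small ble and bGH poly(A) fragments appear to be backbone remnants.

RIN2 is a Ras effector linked to RAB5 activation in the endocytic pathway. The associated publication concerns an R-Ras/RIN2/Rab5 complex in endothelial cell adhesion and integrin endocytosis. The construct suits overexpression of the tagged protein, with detection or immunoprecipitation through the HA epitope.
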