Features (pLannotate 1.2.2; 16 found; start..end, strand, type, name):
     61..364     +  enhancer       CMV enhancer: human cytomegalovirus immediate early enhancer
    437..454     -  promoter       CMV promoter (fragment): human cytomegalovirus (CMV) immediate early promoter
    517..568     +  promoter       CMVd2 promoter: truncated human cytomegalovirus (CMV) immediate early promoter that yields moderately reduced expression relative to the full-length promoter
    704..799     +  intron         CMV intron: modified intron A from human cytomegalovirus (CMV)
    820..846     +  CDS            3xHA (fragment): three tandem HA epitope tags
    880..3432    +  CDS            Rin2 (fragment): RIN2_MOUSE - Experimental evidence at protein level: Swiss-Prot protein existence level 1. Ras effector protein. May function as an upstream activator and/or downstream effector for RAB5B in endocytic pathway. May function as a guanine nucleotide exchange (GEF) of RAB5B, required for activating the RAB5 proteins by exchanging bound GDP for free GTP (By similarity). From Mus musculus (Mouse).
   3451..3534    +  CDS            large T antigen (fragment): large T antigen from SV40 (simian virus 40)
   3557..3678    +  polyA_signal   SV40 poly(A) signal: SV40 polyadenylation signal
   3712..4140    -  rep_origin     f1 ori (sequence partly withheld): f1 bacteriophage origin of replication; arrow indicates direction of (+) strand synthesis
   4167..4271    +  promoter       AmpR promoter: bla
   4273..4630    +  promoter       SV40 promoter: SV40 enhancer and early promoter
   4665..5459    +  CDS            NeoR/KanR: aminoglycoside phosphotransferase from Tn5; aph(3')-II (or nptII); confers resistance to neomycin, kanamycin, and G418 (Geneticin®)
   5480..5632    +  CDS            ble (fragment): BLE_KLEPN - Experimental evidence at protein level: Swiss-Prot protein existence level 1. Binding protein with a strong affinity to the bleomycin family of antibiotics. Binds to CL990; an antimitotic-antibiotic compound. From Klebsiella pneumoniae.
   5691..5738    +  polyA_signal   HSV TK poly(A) signal: herpes simplex virus thymidine kinase polyadenylation signal (Cole and Stacy, 1985)
   5829..5845    -  polyA_signal   bGH poly(A) signal (fragment): bovine growth hormone polyadenylation signal
   6067..6655    +  rep_origin     ori: high-copy-number ColE1/pMB1/pBR322/pUC origin of replication
>Addgene plasmid #108940 | HA-mRIN2 | addgene full sequence | sequence record 209242 | Addgene NGS Result
TAGTTATTAATAGTAATCAATTACGGGGTCATTAGTTCATAGCCCATATATGGAGTTCCGCGTTACATAA
CTTACGGTAAATGGCCCGCCTGGCTGACCGCCCAACGACCCCCGCCCATTGACGTCAATAATGACGTATG
TTCCCATAGTAACGCCAATAGGGACTTTCCATTGACGTCAATGGGTGGAGTATTTACGGTAAACTGCCCA
CTTGGCAGTACATCAAGTGTATCATATGCCAAGTACGCCCCCTATTGACGTCAATGACGGTAAATGGCCC
GCCTGGCATTATGCCCAGTACATGACCTTATGGGACTTTCCTACTTGGCAGTACATCTACGTATTAGTCA
TCGCTATTACCATGGTGATGCGGTTTTGGCAGTACATCAATGGGCGTGGATAGCAGTTTGACTCACGGGG
ATTTCCAAGTCTCCACCCCATTGACGTCAATGGGAGTTTGTTTTGGCACCAAAATCAACGGGACTTTCCA
AAATGTCGTAACAACTCCGCCCCATTGACGCAAATGGGCGGTAGGCGTGTACGGTGGGAGGTCTATATAA
GCAGAGCTCGTTTAGTGAACCGTCAGATCGCCTGGAGACGCCATCCACGCTGTTTTGACCTCCATAGAAG
ACACCGGGACCGATCCAGCCTCCGCGGCCGGGAACGGTGCATTGGAACGCGGATTCCCCGTGCCAAGAGT
GACGTAAGTACCGCCTATAGACTCTATAGGCACACCCCTTTGGCTCTTATGCATGCTGACAGACTAACAG
ACTGTTCCTTTCCTGGGTCTTTTCTGCAGGCACCGTCGACTTAACAATGTACCCATACGATGTTCCGGAT
TACGCTAGCCTCCCAGATCTCGACCCATTTTGCATTCTCAGCATGGTGAGACACAAGGATGGTGGCTACT
CTGAAGACAAGGATGGGAAGACATGTCCCCGAGACTCTGGCTATGACAGCCTCTCCAACAGGCTCAGCAT
TCTGGACCGGCTCCTGCATACCCATCCCATATGGCTGCAGCTGAGTCTGAGTGAGGAGGAGGCAGCAGAG
GTCCTGCAGGCCCAGCCTCCAGGGATCTTTTTGGTTCGGAAATCCTCCAAAATGCAGAAGAAAGTCCTCT
CCCTTCGCCTGCCCTGTGAATTTGGAGCACCTCTCAAAGAGTTTACTATAAAGGAAAGCACCTACACCTT
TTCCCTGGAAGGCTCAGGAATCAGCTTTGCAGATTTATTCCGGCTTATTGCCTTCTACTGCATCAGCAGG
GACGTTTTGCCATTCACCTTGAAGCTGCCTTATGCCATTTCAACAGCCAAGACGGAGTCTCAGCTTGAAG
AACTAGCCCAGCTGGGACTAAATTTTTGGAGCTCCTCAGCAGACAACAAACCCCCGAACTCCCCACCTCC
CCATAGGCCTCTTCCCTCAGCCGGCATCTGCCCTGCCTCCTTGCGTCAGCTCTGCCTTATAAATGGAGTG
CATTCTATAAAAACCAGGACGCCTTCGGAGCTGGAGTGCAGCCAGACCAACGGAGCCTTGTGTTTTATTA
ATCCTCTTTTCTTGAAAGTGCACAGCCAGGACCTCAGCACAGGCCCAAAGCGGCCCAGCACAAGGACTCC
CAACGCGAATGGCACCGAGAGACCTCGGTCCCCCCCACCCAGGCCCCCGCCACCCGCTATTAATAGTCTG
CACACAAGCCCTGGGCTATCCAGGACTGAACCCCAGACGAGCATGCCAGAAACAGTCAACCATAGCAAAC
ATGGGAACGTAGCTCTGCTTGGAACAAAACCAACTCCCATCCCTCCACCCCGGCTGAAGAAGCAGGCTTC
TTTTTTGGAAGCAGAAAGCAGCGCCAAGACCTTGACTGCCCGCCGGCCCAGCCGGAGCTCGGAGCCGGAG
CCCGAGCTAGAGCTGGAGTTAGAGATGGGCACAGCTGGGCACGCAGGTGGAGCCCCGCCTAGGGACGCCC
CCGGGGATTGCACAAGGGCGCCGCCGCCCGGCTCTGAATCACAACCACCACCGTGCCATGGAGCCAGGCA
GAGGCTGAGCGACATGAGCCTTTCCACTTCCTCCTCCGACTCGCTGGAGTTCGACCGGAGCATGCCTCTG
TATGGGTACGAGGCCGACACCACCAGCAGCCTGGAGGACTACGAAGGGGAGAGTGACCAAGAGACCATGG
CACCTCCCATCAAGTCCAAAAAGAAGAGGAACAGCTCTTTTGTGCTGCCCAAGCTTGTCAAGTCCCAGTT
GCGAAAGATGAGCGGGGTGTTCAGCTCCTTCATGACCCCTGAGAAGCGGATGGTCCGCAGGATCGCCGAG
CTGTCCCGGGACAAATGCACCTATTTTGGGTGCTTGGTGCAGGACTACGTGAGCTTCCTGAAGGAGAACA
AGGAGTGCCATGTGTCCAGCACCGATATGCTGCAGACCATCCGGCAGTTTATGACCCAGGTCAAGAACTA
TTTGTCTCAGAGCTCTGAACTGGACCCCCCTATTGAGTCACTGATCCCAGAAGACCAAATTGATGTGGTG
TTGGAGAAGGCCATGCACAAATGTATCTTGAAGCCCCTCAAGGGCCATGTGGAGGCCATGCTGAAGGACT
TCCACACGGCTGACGGCTCGTGGAAACAACTCAAGGAAAACCTACAACTCGTGCGGCAGAGGAACCCACA
GGAGCTGGGGGTCTTTGCCCCAACCCCTGACTTGATGGAGCTGGAGAAAATCAAGCTTAAATTCATGACC
ATGCAGAAGATGTATTCGCCAGAAAAGAAAGTCATGCTTTTGCTACGGGTCTGTAAGCTCATCTACACTG
TCATGGAGAACAACTCAGGGAGGATGTACGGTGCAGACGACTTCTTGCCAGTCCTGACCTATGTCATAGC
TCAGTGTGACATGCTTGAACTGGACACGGAAATCGAGTACATGATGGAACTCCTGGACCCATCACTGCTG
CACGGAGAAGGAGGCTATTACTTGACCAGTGCCTATGGGGCGCTATCTCTGATAAAGAATTTCCAAGAAG
AACAGGCTGCGAGACTGCTCAGCTCCGAAGCCAGGGACACGCTGAGGCAGTGGCACAAGCGGAGAACCAC
CAACCGAACTATCCCCTCCGTTGACGACTTTCAGAATTACCTCCGAGTTGCCTTCCAAGAGGTCAACAGC
GGATGCACTGGGAAGACCCTCCTTGTGAGACCGTACATCACCACAGAGGATGTGTGTCAGCTCTGTGCTG
AGAAGTTTAAGGTGGAGGACCCTGAAGAGTACAGCCTGTTTCTCTTTGTTGATGAGACATGGCAACAACT
GGCAGAGGACACTTATCCTCAGAAGATCAAGGCTGAACTGCACAGCCGGCCTCAGCCCCACATCTTCCAC
TTTGTCTACAAACGAATCAAGAGTGATCCTTACGGGGTGATTTTCCAGAATGGAGAAGACCTCACTCCCT
CATAGGCGGCCGCGACTCTAGATCATAATCAGCCATACCACATTTGTAGAGGTTTTACTTGCTTTAAAAA
ACCTCCCACACCTCCCCCTGAACCTGAAACATAAAATGAATGCAATTGTTGTTGTTAACTTGTTTATTGC
AGCTTATAATGGTTACAAATAAAGCAATAGCATCACAAATTTCACAAATAAAGCATTTTTTTCACTGCAT
TCTAGTTGTGGTTTGTCCAAACTCATCAATGTATCTTAAGGCGTAAATTGTAAGCGTTAATATTTTGTTA
AAATTCGCGTTAAATTTTTGTTAAATCAGCTCATTTTTTAACCAATAGGCCGAAATCGGCAAAATCCCTT
ATAAATCAAAAGAATAGACCGAGATAGGGT
[37 nt withheld, positions 3811-3847]
AAAGAACGTGGACTCCAACGTCAAAGG
[49 nt withheld, positions 3875-3923]
T
[91 nt withheld, positions 3925-4015]
G
[124 nt withheld, positions 4017-4140]
CAGGTGGCACTTTTCGGGGAAATGTGCGCGGAACCCCTATTTGTTTATTTTTCTAAATACATTCAAATAT
GTATCCGCTCATGAGACAATAACCCTGATAAATGCTTCAATAATATTGAAAAAGGAAGAGTCCTGAGGCG
GAAAGAACCAGCTGTGGAATGTGTGTCAGTTAGGGTGTGGAAAGTCCCCAGGCTCCCCAGCAGGCAGAAG
TATGCAAAGCATGCATCTCAATTAGTCAGCAACCAGGTGTGGAAAGTCCCCAGGCTCCCCAGCAGGCAGA
AGTATGCAAAGCATGCATCTCAATTAGTCAGCAACCATAGTCCCGCCCCTAACTCCGCCCATCCCGCCCC
TAACTCCGCCCAGTTCCGCCCATTCTCCGCCCCATGGCTGACTAATTTTTTTTATTTATGCAGAGGCCGA
GGCCGCCTCGGCCTCTGAGCTATTCCAGAAGTAGTGAGGAGGCTTTTTTGGAGGCCTAGGCTTTTGCAAA
GATCGATCAAGAGACAGGATGAGGATCGTTTCGCATGATTGAACAAGATGGATTGCACGCAGGTTCTCCG
GCCGCTTGGGTGGAGAGGCTATTCGGCTATGACTGGGCACAACAGACAATCGGCTGCTCTGATGCCGCCG
TGTTCCGGCTGTCAGCGCAGGGGCGCCCGGTTCTTTTTGTCAAGACCGACCTGTCCGGTGCCCTGAATGA
ACTGCAAGACGAGGCAGCGCGGCTATCGTGGCTGGCCACGACGGGCGTTCCTTGCGCAGCTGTGCTCGAC
GTTGTCACTGAAGCGGGAAGGGACTGGCTGCTATTGGGCGAAGTGCCGGGGCAGGATCTCCTGTCATCTC
ACCTTGCTCCTGCCGAGAAAGTATCCATCATGGCTGATGCAATGCGGCGGCTGCATACGCTTGATCCGGC
TACCTGCCCATTCGACCACCAAGCGAAACATCGCATCGAGCGAGCACGTACTCGGATGGAAGCCGGTCTT
GTCGATCAGGATGATCTGGACGAAGAGCATCAGGGGCTCGCGCCAGCCGAACTGTTCGCCAGGCTCAAGG
CGAGCATGCCCGACGGCGAGGATCTCGTCGTGACCCATGGCGATGCCTGCTTGCCGAATATCATGGTGGA
AAATGGCCGCTTTTCTGGATTCATCGACTGTGGCCGGCTGGGTGTGGCGGACCGCTATCAGGACATAGCG
TTGGCTACCCGTGATATTGCTGAAGAGCTTGGCGGCGAATGGGCTGACCGCTTCCTCGTGCTTTACGGTA
TCGCCGCTCCCGATTCGCAGCGCATCGCCTTCTATCGCCTTCTTGACGAGTTCTTCTGAGCGGGACTCTG
GGGTTCGAAATGACCGACCAAGCGACGCCCAACCTGCCATCACGAGATTTCGATTCCACCGCCGCCTTCT
ATGAAAGGTTGGGCTTCGGAATCGTTTTCCGGGACGCCGGCTGGATGATCCTCCAGCGCGGGGATCTCAT
GCTGGAGTTCTTCGCCCACCCTAGGGGGAGGCTAACTGAAACACGGAAGGAGACAATACCGGAAGGAACC
CGCGCTATGACGGCAATAAAAAGACAGAATAAAACGCACGGTGTTGGGTCGTTTGTTCATAAACGCGGGG
TTCGGTCCCAGGGCTGGCACTCTGTCGATACCCCACCGAGACCCCATTGGGGCCAATACGCCCGCGTTTC
TTCCTTTTCCCCACCCCACCCCCCAAGTTCGGGTGAAGGCCCAGGGCTCGCAGCCAACGTCGGGGCGGCA
GGCCCTGCCATAGCCTCAGGTTACTCATATATACTTTAGATTGATTTAAAACTTCATTTTTAATTTAAAA
GGATCTAGGTGAAGATCCTTTTTGATAATCTCATGACCAAAATCCCTTAACGTGAGTTTTCGTTCCACTG
AGCGTCAGACCCCGTAGAAAAGATCAAAGGATCTTCTTGAGATCCTTTTTTTCTGCGCGTAATCTGCTGC
TTGCAAACAAAAAAACCACCGCTACCAGCGGTGGTTTGTTTGCCGGATCAAGAGCTACCAACTCTTTTTC
CGAAGGTAACTGGCTTCAGCAGAGCGCAGATACCAAATACTGTTCTTCTAGTGTAGCCGTAGTTAGGCCA
CCACTTCAAGAACTCTGTAGCACCGCCTACATACCTCGCTCTGCTAATCCTGTTACCAGTGGCTGCTGCC
AGTGGCGATAAGTCGTGTCTTACCGGGTTGGACTCAAGACGATAGTTACCGGATAAGGCGCAGCGGTCGG
GCTGAACGGGGGGTTCGTGCACACAGCCCAGCTTGGAGCGAACGACCTACACCGAACTGAGATACCTACA
GCGTGAGCTATGAGAAAGCGCCACGCTTCCCGAAGGGAGAAAGGCGGACAGGTATCCGGTAAGCGGCAGG
GTCGGAACAGGAGAGCGCACGAGGGAGCTTCCAGGGGGAAACGCCTGGTATCTTTATAGTCCTGTCGGGT
TTCGCCACCTCTGACTTGAGCGTCGATTTTTGTGATGCTCGTCAGGGGGGCGGAGCCTATGGAAAAACGC
CAGCAACGCGGCCTTTTTACGGTTCCTGGCCTTTTGCTGGCCTTTTGCTCACATGTTCTTTCCTGCGTTA
TCCCCTGATTCTGTGGATAACCGTATTACCGCCATGCAT
